Addgene plasmid #54275: mEmerald-Tensin1-N-18
Purpose: Localization: Focal Adhesions, Excitation: 487, Emission: 509
Depositing lab: Michael Davidson. Depositing organization: Florida State University, Tallahassee.
Backbone
  Vector backbone: mEmerald-N1
  Backbone size w/o insert (bp): 4750
  Vector type: Mammalian Expression
  Selectable markers: Neomycin (select with G418)
Growth in bacteria
  Bacterial resistance: Kanamycin, 50 μg/mL
  Growth temperature: 37°C
  Growth strain: DH5alpha
  Copy number: High Copy
Gene/Insert
  Gene/Insert name: Tensin1 (alt name: NM_022648)
  Species: H. sapiens (human)
  Entrez Gene: TNS1 (a.k.a. MST091, MST122, MST127, MSTP091, MSTP122, MSTP127, MXRA6, PPP1R155, TNS)
  Promoter: CMV
  Tag / fusion protein: mEmerald (C terminal on backbone)
  Cloning method: Unknown
  Sequencing primers: 5′ CMV-F; 3′ SV40pA-R
Terms and licenses: Academic/Nonprofit Terms; Industry Terms
Depositor comments: . Excitation = 487; Emission = 509. Localization data: Focal Adhesions
How to cite: mEmerald-Tensin1-N-18 was a gift from Michael Davidson (Addgene plasmid # 54275 ; http://n2t.net/addgene:54275 ; RRID:Addgene_54275)
