[The description below was written by a language model from this plasmid's Addgene catalogue record.]
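Description:
mEmerald-Tensin1-N-18 is a mammalian expression plasmid built on the mEmerald-N1 backbone (about 4.75 kb without the insert) that encodes human tensin-1 (TNS1) fused to the green fluorescent protein mEmerald. The tensin-1 coding sequence sits downstream of the CMV promoter, a strong constitutive promoter widely used for transient expression in cultured mammalian cells. mEmerald is supplied by the backbone at the C terminus of the fusion, so tensin-1 is translated first and the fluorophore follows it. The "N-18" in the name probably refers to the N1-type vector layout and an 18-residue linker between the two proteins, but the record does not say this explicitly. The listed 3′ sequencing primer indicates that an SV40 polyadenylation signal lies downstream of the fusion. The cloning method is recorded as unknown, and no feature table is provided, so other backbone elements, including the origin of replication, cannot be confirmed from the record.

In bacteria the plasmid is maintained at high copy number under kanamycin selection. In mammalian cells the neomycin resistance marker allows G418 selection of stably transfected populations.

The construct is intended as a fluorescent localization marker for focal adhesions, the integrin-based sites where tensin-1 links the actin cytoskeleton to the extracellular matrix. With excitation at 487 nm and emission at 509 nm, the fusion can be imaged with standard GFP filter sets. This makes it suitable for live-cell or fixed-cell microscopy of adhesion distribution, and for labelling adhesions alongside spectrally distinct probes.
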