>Addgene plasmid #54275 | mEmerald-Tensin1-N-18 | depositor partial sequence | sequence record 84415 | insert sequence
TAGCGCTACCGGACTCAGATCTCGAGGCCACCATGAGTGTGAGCCGGACCATGGAGGACAGCTGTGAGCT
GGACCTGGTGTACGTCACAGAGAGGATCATCGCTGTCTCCTTCCCCAGCACAGCCAATGAGGAGAACTTT
CGGAGCAACCTCCGTGAGGTGGCGCAGATGCTCAAGTCCAAACATGGAGGCAACTACCTGCTGTTCAACC
TCTCTGAGCGGAGACCTGACATCACGAAGCTCCATGCCAAGGTACTGGAATTTGGCTGGCCCGACCTCCA
CACCCCAGCCCTGGAGAAGATATGCAGCATCTGTAAGGCCATGGACACATGGCTCAATGCAGACCCTCAC
AATGTCGTTGTTCTACACAACAAGGGAAACCGAGGCAGGATAGGAGTTGTCATCGCGGCTTACATGCACT
ACAGCAACATTTCTGCCAGTGCGGACCAGGCTCTGGATCGGTTTGCAATGAAGCGGTTCTATGAGGATAA
GATTGTGCCCATTGGCCAGCCATCCCAAAGAAGGTACGTGCATTACTTCAGTGGCCTGCTCTCCGGCTCC
ATCAAAATGAACAACAAGCCCTTGTTTCTGCACCACGTGATCATGCACGGCATCCCCAACTTTGAGTCTA
AAGGAGGATGTCGGCCATTTCTCCGCATCTACCAGGCCATGCAACCTGTGTACACATCTGGCATCTACAA
CATCCCAGGAGACAGCCAGACTAGCGTCTGCATCACCATCGAGCCAGGACTGCTCTTGAAGGGAGACATC
TTGCTGAAGTGCTACCACAAGAAGTTCCGAAGCCCAGCCCGAGACGTCATCTTCCGTGTGCAGTTCCACA
CCTGTGCCATCCATGACCTGGGGGTTGTCTTTGGGAAGGAGGACCTTGATGATGCTTTCAAAGATGATCG
ATTTCCAGAGTATGGCAAAGTGGAGTTTGTATTTTCTTATGGGCCAGAGAAAATTCAAGGCATGGAGCAC
CTGGAGAACGGGCCGAGCGTGTCTGTGGACTATAACACCTCCGACCCCCTCATCCGCTGGGACTCCTACG
ACAACTTCAGTGGGCATCGAGATGACGGCATGGAGGAGGTGGTGGGACACACGCAGGGGCCACTAGATGG
GAGCCTGTATGCTAAGGTGAAGAAGAAAGACTCCCTGCACGGCAGCACCGGGGCTGTTAATGCCACACGT
CCTACACTGTCGGCCACCCCCAACCACGTGGAACACACGCTTTCTGTGAGCAGCGACTCGGGCAACTCCA
CAGCCTCCACCAAGACCGACAAGACCGACGAGCCTGTCCCCGGGGCCTCCAGTGCCACTGCTGCCTTGAG
TCCCCAGGAGAAGCGGGAGCTGGACCGCCTGCTGAGTGGCTTTGGCTTAGAGCGAGAGAAGCAAGGCGCC
ATGTACCACACCCAGCACCTCAGGTCCCGCCCAGCAGGGGGCTCGGCTGTGCCCTCCTCTGGACGCCACG
TTGTCCCAGCCCAGGTTCATGTCAATGGTGGGGCGTTAGCATCTGAGCGGGAGACAGACATCCTGGACGA
TGAATTGCCAAACCAGGATGGTCACAGTGCGGGCAGCATGGGCACACTCTCTTCTCTGGACGGGGTCACC
AACACCAGTGAGGGGGGCTACCCAGAGGCCCTGTCCCCACTGACCAACGGTCTGGACAAGTCCTACCCCA
TGGAGCCTATGGTCAATGGAGGAGGCTACCCCTACGAGTCTGCCAGCCGGGCGGGGCCTGCCCATGCTGG
CCACACGGCCCCCATGCGGCCCTCCTACTCTGCACAGGAGGGTTTAGCTGGCTACCAGAGGGAGGGGCCC
CACCCAGCCTGGCCACAGCCAGTGACCACCTCCCACTATGCCCATGACCCCAGCGGTATGTTCCGCTCTC
AATCCTTTTCGGAAGCTGAACCCCAGCTGCCCCCAGCTCCGGTCCGAGGGGGAAGCAGCCGGGAGGCTGT
GCAAAGGGGACTGAACTCGTGGCAGCAGCAGCAGCAGCAGCAGCAGCAGCCTCGCCCACCTCCACGCCAG
CAGGAAAGAGCCCACTTGGAGAGTCTTGTAGCCAGCAGGCCCAGCCCTCAGCCATTGGCAGAGACCCCCA
TCCCCAGTCTCCCTGAGTTCCCGCGAGCAGCCTCCCAGCAGGAGATTGAACAGTCCATCGAAACACTCAA
TATGCTGATGCTGGACCTGGAGCCAGCCTCCGCTGCTGCCCCACTACACAAGTCCCAGAGTGTCCCCGGG
GCCTGGCCAGGGGCTTCTCCACTCTCCTCCCAGCCCCTCTCTGGGTCCTCCCGTCAGTCCCATCCACTGA
CCCAGTCCAGATATGGCTATATCCCCAGTGGGCATTCGTTGGGAACCCCTGAGCCAGCCCCACGGGCCTC
TCTGGAGTCTGTCCCTCCTGGCAGGTCTTACTCACCTTATGACTATCAGCCATGTTTGGCTGGGCCTAAC
CAGGATTTCCATTCAAAGAGCCCAGCCTCTTCCTCCTTGCCTGCCTTCCTTCCGACCACCCACAGCCCTC
CAGGGCCTCAGCAACCCCCAGCCTCTCTCCCTGGCCTCACTGCTCAGCCTCTGCTCTCACCAAAGGAAGC
GACTTCAGACCCCTCCCGGACTCCAGAGGAGGAGCCATTGAATTTAGAAGGGCTGGTGGCCCACAGGGTA
GCAGGGGTACAGGCTCGGGAGAAGCAGCCTGCAGAGCCCCCAGCCCCTCTGCGGAGGCGGGCGGCCAGTG
ATGGACAGTATGAGAACCAGTCTCCAGAAGCCACATCCCCTCGTAGCCCTGGGGTTCGCTCCCCTGTCCA
GTGTGTCTCCCCGGAGCTGGCTCTTACCATCGCTCTCAATCCTGGAGGGCGGCCCAAAGAGCCCCATTTG
CACAGCTACAAGGAGGCCTTCGAGGAGATGGAGGGAACCTCCCCGAGCAGCCCACCACCCAGTGGGGTGC
GGTCCCCCCCGGGTCTGGCCAAGACACCCCTGTCTGCTCTGGGCCTGAAACCTCACAACCCAGCGGACAT
CCTGTTGCACCCCACAGGAGTTACCAGAAGACGGATTCAGCCAGAGGAAGATGAGGGGAAGGTGGTGGTC
AGGCTGTCAGAAGAGCCCCGGAGCTATGTGGAGTCTGTGGCACGGACAGCGGTGGCTGGACCCCGAGCTC
AGGACTCTGAGCCCAAGAGCTTTAGTGCTCCAGCCACCCAGGCCTATGGCCATGAGATACCCCTGAGGAA
CGGGACCCTGGGTGGCTCCTTTGTCTCCCCCAGCCCCCTCTCCACCAGCAGCCCCATCCTCAGTGCTGAC
AGCACTTCAGTGGGGAGTTTCCCGTCGGGAGAGAGCAGTGACCAGGGTCCCCGGACGCCCACCCAGCCTC
TGTTGGAGTCTGGCTTCCGCTCAGGCAGCCTGGGACAGCCCAGCCCGTCTGCCCAGAGAAACTACCAGAG
CTCTTCTCCTCTCCCGACTGTGGGCAGTAGCTACAGCAGCCCCGACTACTCACTTCAGCATTTCAGCTCC
TCTCCAGAAAGCCAGGCTCGCGCTCAGTTCAGTGTGGCTGGCGTCCACACGGTGCCTGGGAGCCCTCAGG
CGCGCCACAGAACAGTGGGCACCAACACTCCCCCTAGTCCTGGCTTCGGCTGGCGGGCCATCAATCCCAG
CATGGCTGCCCCCAGCAGTCCCAGTTTGAGCCATCACCAGATGATGGGTCCACCAGGCACTGGCTTCCAT
GGTAGCACTGTCTCCAGCCCCCAGAGCAGTGCAGCGACCACCCCGGGGAGCCCCAGCCTGTGTCGGCACC
CAGCAGGGGTCTACCAGGTTTCTGGCCTCCACAACAAAGTGGCCACCACCCCGGGGAGTCCCAGCCTGGG
CCGGCACCCTGGGGCTCACCAAGGCAACCTGGCCTCCGGTCTTCATAGCAATGCAATAGCCAGCCCTGGA
AGCCCCAGCCTGGGCCGTCACCTCGGAGGGTCTGGATCTGTGGTTCCCGGCAGCCCCTGCTTGGACCGGC
ATGTGGCCTATGGTGGCTATTCTACCCCGGAGGATCGGAGACCCACACTGTCCCGGCAGAGCAGTGCCTC
TGGCTACCAGGCTCCTTCCACGCCCTCCTTCCCTGTCTCCCCTGCCTACTACCCTGGCCTGAGCAGCCCT
GCCACCTCCCCGTCACCAGACTCCGCAGCCTTCCGGCAAGGGAGCCCAACACCAGCCTTGCCAGAGAAGC
GAAGGATGTCAGTGGGAGACCGGGCAGGCAGCCTCCCCAACTATGCCACCATCAATGGGAAGGTGTCTTC
GCCTGTCGCCAGCGGCATGTCCAGTCCCAGTGGGGGCAGCACCGTCTCCTTCTCCCACACTCTGCCCGAC
TTCTCCAAGTACTCCATGCCAGACAACAGCCCGGAGACGCGGGCTAAAGTGAAGTTTGTCCAGGACACTT
CTAAGTATTGGTACAAGCCTGAGATTTCCAGGGAGCAGGCCATCGCGCTCCTCAAGGACCAGGAGCCGGG
GGCCTTCATCATCCGCGACAGTCACTCCTTCCGAGGCGCGTACGGGCTGGCCATGAAGGTGTCTTCGCCA
CCTCCAACCATCATGCAGCAGAATAAAAAAGGAGACATGACCCATGAGCTGGTCAGGCATTTTCTGATAG
AGACTGGCCCCAGAGGAGTCAAGCTCAAGGGCTGCCCCAATGAGCCAAACTTCGGATCGCTGTCTGCCCT
GGTCTACCAGCACTCCATCATCCCATTGGCCCTGCCTTGCAAGCTGGTCATTCCAAACCGAGACCCCACA
GATGAATCGAAAGATAGCTCCGGCCCTGCCAACTCAACTGCAGACCTGCTGAAACAAGGGGCAGCCTGCA
ATGTGCTCTTCGTCAACTCTGTGGACATGGAGTCACTCACTGGGCCACAGGCCATCTCTAAAGCCACATC
TGAGACGTTGGCTGCAGACCCCACGCCAGCTGCCACCATCGTTCACTTCAAAGTCTCTGCCCAGGGAATC
ACTCTGACTGACAACCAGAGAAAGCTCTTTTTCAGACGCCACTACCCTCTCAACACTGTCACCTTCTGTG
ACCTGGACCCACAGGAAAGAAAGTGGATGAAAACAGAGGGTGGTGCCCCTGCTAAGCTCTTCGGCTTCGT
GGCCCGGAAGCAGGGCAGCACCACGGACAACGCCTGCCACCTCTTTGCTGAGCTTGACCCCAACCAGCCG
GCCTCTGCCATCGTCAACTTCGTCTCCAAGGTCATGCTGAATGCCGGCCAAAAGAGAGGTAGCGCATCCG
GGGGTGCGTCAGGCGGCAGCGGATCTGGACCGGTCGCCACCATGGTGAGCAAGGGCGAGGAGCTGTTCAC
CGGGGTGGTGCCCATCCTGGTCGAGCTGGACGGCGACGTAAACGGCCACAAGTTCAGCGTGTCCGGCGAG
GGCGAGGGCGATGCCACCTACGGCAAGCTGACCCTGAAGTTCATCTGCACCACCGGCAAGCTGCCCGTGC
CCTGGCCCACCCTCGTGACCACCTTGACCTACGGCGTGCAGTGCTTCGCCCGCTACCCCGACCACATGAA
GCAGCACGACTTCTTCAAGTCCGCCATGCCCGAAGGCTACGTCCAGGAGCGCACCATCTTCTTCAAGGAC
GACGGCAACTACAAGACCCGCGCCGAGGTGAAGTTCGAGGGCGACACCCTGGTGAACCGCATCGAGCTGA
AGGGCATCGACTTCAAGGAGGACGGCAACATCCTGGGGCACAAGCTGGAGTACAACTACAACAGCCACAA
GGTCTATATCACCGCCGACAAGCAGAAGAACGGCATCAAGGTGAACTTCAAGACCCGCCACAACATCGAG
GACGGCAGCGTGCAGCTCGCCGACCACTACCAGCAGAACACCCCCATCGGCGACGGCCCCGTGCTGCTGC
CCGACAACCACTACCTGAGCACCCAGTCCAAGCTGAGCAAAGACCCCAACGAGAAGCGCGATCACATGGT
CCTGCTGGAGTTCGTGACCGCCGCCGGGATCACTCTCGGCATGGACGAGCTGTACAAGTAAGCGGCCGCG
ACTCTAGATCATAATCAGCCATACCAC
