>Addgene plasmid #54275 | mEmerald-Tensin1-N-18 | addgene partial sequence | sequence record 88968 | EGFP-N 5'-CGTCGCCGTCCAGCTCGACCAG-3'
TCCTCGCCCTTGCTCACCATGGTGGCGACCGGTCCAGATCCGCTGCCGCCTGACGCACCCCCGGATGCGC
TACCTCTCTTTTGGCCGGCATTCAGCATGACCTTGGAGACGAAGTTGACGATGGCAGAGGCCGGCTGGTT
GGGGTCAAGCTCAGCAAAGAGGTGGCAGGCGTTGTCCGTGGTGCTGCCCTGCTTCCGGGCCACGAAGCCG
AAGAGCTTAGCAGGGGCACCACCCTCTGTTTTCATCCACTTTCTTTCCTGTGGGTCCAGGTCACAGAAGG
TGACAGTGTTGAGAGGGTAGTGGCGTCTGAAAAAGAGCTTTCTCTGGTTGTCAGTCAGAGTGATTCCCTG
GGCAGAGACTTTGAAGTGAACGATGGTGGCAGCTGGCGTGGGGTCTGCAGCCAACGTCTCAGATGTGGCT
TTAGAGATGGCCTGTGGCCCAGTGAGTGACTCCATGTCCACAGAGTTGACGAAGAGCACATTGCAGGCTG
CCCCTTGTTTCAGCAGGTCTGCAGTTGAGTTGGCAGGGCCGGAGCTATCTTTCGATTCATCTGTGGGGTC
TCGGTTTGGAATGACCAGCTTGCAAGGCAGGGCCAATGGGATGATGGAGTGCTGGTAGACCAGGGCAGAC
AGCGATCCGAAGTTTGGCTCATTGGGGCAGCCCTTGAGCTTGACTCCTCTGGGGCCAGTCTCTATCAGAA
AATGCCTGACCAGCTCATGGGTCATGTCTCCTTTTTTATTCTGCTGCATGATGGTTGGAGGTGGCGAAGA
CACCTTCATGGCCAGCCCGTACGCGCCTCGGAAGGAGTGACTGTCGCGGATGATGAA
